>Addgene plasmid #39120 | GUCY1A3 | depositor partial sequence | sequence record 49177 | GUCY1A3 sequence 1109 bps
CATATGCACCATCATCATCATCATTCTTCTGGTATGAGCGATAAAATTATTCACCTGACTGACGACAGTT
TTGACACGGATGTACTCAAAGCGGACGGGGCGATCCTCGTCGATTTCTGGGCAGAGTGGTGCGGTCCGTG
CAAAATGATCGCCCCGATTCTGGATGAAATCGCTGACGAATATCAGGGCAAACTGACCGTTGCAAAACTG
AACATCGATCAAAACCCTGGCACTGCGCCGAAATATGGCATCCGTGGTATCCCGACTCTGCTGCTGTTCA
AAAACGGTGAAGTGGCGGCAACCAAAGTGGGCGCACTGTCTAAAGGTCAGTTGAAAGAGTTCCTCGACGC
TAACCTGGCCGGTACCGAGAACTTGTACTTCCAATCCATGCAAGGTCAG
[576 nt withheld, positions 400-975]
GGGACCAACTCAAAACCGTGCTTCCAAAAAAAGGACGTGGAAGATGGCAATGCTAACTTTCTGGGTAAAG
CCAGCGGCATTGATTGACAGTAAAGGTGGATACGGATCCGAATTCGAGCTCCGTCGACAAGCTT
