>Addgene plasmid #39120 | GUCY1A3 | addgene partial sequence | sequence record 52678 | T7_term
TGGTGGTGGTGGTGGTGCTCCAGATGCGGCCGCAAGCTTGTCGACGGAGCTCGAATTCGGATCCGTATCC
ACCTTTACTGTCAATCAATGCCGCTGGCTTTACCCAGAAAGTTAGCATTGCCATCTTCCACGTCCTTTTT
TTGGAAGCACGGTTTTGAGTTGGTCCC
[358 nt withheld, positions 168-525]
