>Addgene plasmid #39120 | GUCY1A3 | addgene partial sequence | sequence record 53383 | pBRrevBam_primer
GCGCGGTGATGCCGGCCACGATGCGTCCGGCGTAGAGGATCGAGATCTCGATCCCGCGAAATTAATACGA
CTCACTATAGGGGAATTGTGAGCGGATAACAATTCCCCTCTAGAAATAATTTTGTTTAACTTTAAGAAGG
AGATATACATATGCACCATCATCATCATCATTCTTCTGGTATGAGCGATAAAATTATTCACCTGACTGAC
GACAGTTTTGACACGGATGTACTCAAAGCGGACGGGGCGATCCTCGTCGATTTCTGGGCAGAGTGGTGCG
GTCCGTGCAAAATGATCGCCCCGATTCTGGATGAAATCGCTGACGAATATCAGGGCAAACTGACCGTTGC
AAAACTGAACATCGATCAAAACCCTGGCACTGCGCCGAAATATGGCATCCGTGGTATCCCGACTCTGCTG
CTGTTCAAAAACGGTGAAGTGGCGGCAACCAAAGTGGGCGCACTGTCTAAAGGTCAGTTGAAAGAGTTCC
TCGACGCTAACCTGGCCGGTACCGAGAACTTGTACTTCCAATCCATGCAAGGTCAG
[289 nt withheld, positions 547-835]
