[The description below was written by a language model from this plasmid's Addgene catalogue record.]
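Description:
GUCY1A3 is a bacterial expression plasmid built on the pNH-TrxT backbone from the SGC, designed to produce a fragment of human soluble guanylate cyclase alpha subunit (guanylate cyclase 1, soluble, alpha 3; current gene symbol GUCY1A1) as a recombinant protein for structure determination. The plasmid is propagated in E. coli under kanamycin selection and is recorded as low copy. The origin of replication is not stated in the record, and no feature table is available to confirm individual backbone elements.

The insert is about 1.1 kb of human coding sequence introduced by ligation independent cloning. The record cautions that it may not be the full open reading frame, as is usual for structural genomics constructs, where a defined domain or truncation is chosen to improve solubility and crystallisation behaviour. The protein is expressed with an N-terminal fusion consisting of a hexahistidine tag, thioredoxin and a TEV protease recognition site. The His6 tag allows purification by immobilised metal affinity chromatography, thioredoxin acts as a solubility-enhancing partner, and the TEV site permits removal of both after purification, leaving a near-native polypeptide. The promoter is not explicitly listed, but the recommended sequencing primers are T7 and T7-term, which suggests the insert lies between a T7 promoter and T7 terminator, an arrangement normally used in hosts supplying T7 RNA polymerase.

The catalogue links this construct to a deposited crystal structure described as a complex, indicating that the expressed fragment was used alongside a partner protein; the partner is not named in the record. Typical uses are protein production for crystallography and for biochemical or biophysical studies.
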