Addgene plasmid #39120: GUCY1A3
Purpose: Bacterial expression for structure determination; may not be full ORF
Depositing lab: Nicola Burgess-Brown. Depositing organization: University of Oxford.
Backbone
  Vector backbone: pNH-TrxT
  Backbone manufacturer: SGC
  Vector type: Bacterial Expression
Growth in bacteria
  Bacterial resistance: Kanamycin, 50 μg/mL
  Growth temperature: 37°C
  Growth strain: Mach1
  Copy number: Low Copy
Gene/Insert
  Gene/Insert name: GUCY1A3 (alt names: guanylate cyclase 1, soluble, alpha 3; PDB:3UVJ (complex))
  Species: H. sapiens (human)
  Insert size (bp): 1109
  Entrez Gene: GUCY1A1 (a.k.a. GC-S-alpha-1, GC-SA3, GCS-alpha-3, GUC1A3, GUCA3, GUCSA3, GUCY1A3, MYMY6)
  Tag / fusion protein: His6-Thioredoxin-TEV (N terminal on insert)
  Cloning method: Ligation Independent Cloning
  Sequencing primers: 5′ T7; 3′ T7-term
Terms and licenses: Academic/Nonprofit Terms; Industry Terms: Not Available to Industry
How to cite: GUCY1A3 was a gift from Nicola Burgess-Brown (Addgene plasmid # 39120 ; http://n2t.net/addgene:39120 ; RRID:Addgene_39120)
